>Addgene plasmid #100095 | Frb-N-TEV | addgene full sequence | sequence record 198277 | Addgene NGS Result
TTGACATTGATTATTGACTAGTTATTAATAGTAATCAATTACGGGGTCATTAGTTCATAGCCCATATATG
GAGTTCCGCGTTACATAACTTACGGTAAATGGCCCGCCTGGCTGACCGCCCAACGACCCCCGCCCATTGA
CGTCAATAATGACGTATGTTCCCATAGTAACGCCAATAGGGACTTTCCATTGACGTCAATGGGTGGAGTA
TTTACGGTAAACTGCCCACTTGGCAGTACATCAAGTGTATCATATGCCAAGTACGCCCCCTATTGACGTC
AATGACGGTAAATGGCCCGCCTGGCATTATGCCCAGTACATGACCTTATGGGACTTTCCTACTTGGCAGT
ACATCTACGTATTAGTCATCGCTATTACCATGGTGATGCGGTTTTGGCAGTACATCAATGGGCGTGGATA
GCGGTTTGACTCACGGGGATTTCCAAGTCTCCACCCCATTGACGTCAATGGGAGTTTGTTTTGGCACCAA
AATCAACGGGACTTTCCAAAATGTCGTAACAACTCCGCCCCATTGACGCAAATGGGCGGTAGGCGTGTAC
GGTGGGAGGTCTATATAAGCAGAGCTCAATAAAAGAGCCCACAACCCCTCACTCGGCGCGCCAGTCTTCC
GATAGACTGCGTCGCCCGGGTACCCGTATTCCCAATAAAGCCTCTTGCTGTTTGCATCCGAATCGTGGTC
TCGCTGTTCCTTGGGAGGGTCTCCTCTGAGTGATTGACTACCCACGACGGGGGTCTTTCATTTGGGGGCT
CGTCCGGGATTTGGAGACCCCTGCCCAGGGACCACCGACCCACCACCGGGAGGTAAGCTGGCCAGCAACT
TATCTGTGTCTGTCCGATTGTCTAGTGTCTATGTTTGATGTTATGCGCCTGCGTCTGTACTAGTTAGCTA
ACTAGCTCTGTATCTGGCGGACCCGTGGTGGAACTGACGAGTTCTGAACACCCGGCCGCAACCCTGGGAG
ACGTCCCAGGGACTTTGGGGGCCGTTTTTGTGGCCCGACCTGAGGAAGGGAGTCGATGTGGAATCCGACC
CCGTCAGGATATGTGGTTCTGGTAGGAGACGAGAACCTAAAACAGTTCCCGCCTCCGTCTGAATTTTTGC
TTTCGGTTTGGAACCGAAGCCGCGCGTCTTGTCTGCTGCAGCGCTGCAGCATCGTTCTGTGTTGTCTCTG
TCTGACTGTGTTTCTGTATTTGTCTGAAAATTAGGGCCAGACTGTTACCACTCCCTTAAGTTTGACCTTA
GGTCACTGGAAAGATGTCGAGCGGATCGCTCACAACCAGTCGGTAGATGTCAAGAAGAGACGTTGGGTTA
CCTTCTGCTCTGCAGAATGGCCAACCTTTAACGTCGGATGGCCGCGAGACGGCACCTTTAACCGAGACCT
CATCACCCAGGTTAAGATCAAGGTCTTTTCACCTGGCCCGCATGGACACCCAGACCAGGTCCCCTACATC
GTGACCTGGGAAGCCTTGGCTTTTGACCCCCCTCCCTGGGTCAAGCCCTTTGTACACCCTAAGCCTCCGC
CTCCTCTTCCTCCATCCGCCCCGTCTCTCCCCCTTGAACCTCCTCGTTCGACCCCGCCTCGATCCTCCCT
TTATCCAGCCCTCACTCCTTCTCTAGGCGCCGGAATTGAAGATCTGGGGGATCGATCCTCTAGAGTCCGT
TACATAACTTACGGTAAATGGCCCGCCTGGCTGACCGCCCAACGACCCCCGCCCATTGACGTCAATAATG
ACGTATGTTCCCATAGTAACGCCAATAGGGACTTTCCATTGACGTCAATGGGTGGAGTATTTACGGTAAA
CTGCCCACTTGGCAGTACATCAAGTGTATCATATGCCAAGTACGCCCCCTATTGACGTCAATGACGGTAA
ATGGCCCGCCTGGCATTATGCCCAGTACATGACCTTATGGGACTTTCCTACTTGGCAGTACATCTACGTA
TTAGTCATCGCTATTACCATGGTGATGCGGTTTTGGCAGTACATCAATGGGCGTGGATAGCGGTTTGACT
CACGGGGATTTCCAAGTCTCCACCCCATTGACGTCAATGGGAGTTTGTTTTGGCACCAAAATCAACGGGA
CTTTCCAAAATGTCGTAACAACTCCGCCCCATTGACGCAAATGGGCGGTAGGCGTGTACGGTGGGAGGTC
TATATAAGCAGAGCTCGTTTAGTGAACCGTCAGATCGCCTGGAGACGCCATCCACGCTGTTTTGACCTCC
ATAGAAGACACCGGGACCGATCCAGCCTCCGCGGCCGGGAACGGTGCATTGGAACGGACCTGCAGGAATT
GATCCGCGGCCGCCCACCATGGAACAAAAGCTGATCTCTGAGGAGGACCTGCTCGAGATG
[270 nt withheld, positions 2371-2640]
GGAGGTGGCGGAAGCGGCGGTGGGGGAAGCGGCGAGAGCCTTTTCAAGGGCCCGAGGGACTACAACCCGA
TCTCCAGCACCATCTGTCACCTGACCAACGAGAGCGACGGTCACACCACTAGTCTGTACGGCATCGGCTT
CGGCCCCTTCATCATCACCAACAAGCATCTGTTCAGGAGGAATAACGGCACACTGCTGGTGCAAAGCCTG
CACGGCGTGTTCAAAGTGAAGAACACAACCACCCTGCAACAGCACCTGATCGACGGCAGGGACATGATTA
TCATCAGGATGCCCAAGGACTTCCCCCCCTTTCCCCAGAAACTGAAGTTCAGGGAGCCACAAAGGGAGGA
GCGAATCTGCCTGGTGACCACCAACTTCCAGACCTGAGAATCCCCCCCCCTAACGTTACTGGCCGAAGCC
GCTTGGAATAAGGCCGGTGTGCGTTTGTCTATATGTTATTTTCCACCATATTGCCGTCTTTTGGCAATGT
GAGGGCCCGGAAACCTGGCCCTGTCTTCTTGACGAGCATTCCTAGGGGTCTTTCCCCTCTCGCCAAAGGA
ATGCAAGGTCTGTTGAATGTCGTGAAGGAAGCAGTTCCTCTGGAAGCTTCTTGAAGACAAACAACGTCTG
TAGCGACCCTTTGCAGGCAGCGGAACCCCCCACCTGGCGACAGGTGCCTCTGCGGCCAAAAGCCACGTGT
ATAAGATACACCTGCAAAGGCGGCACAACCCCAGTGCCACGTTGTGAGTTGGATAGTTGTGGAAAGAGTC
AAATGGCTCTCCTCAAGCGTATTCAACAAGGGGCTGAAGGATGCCCAGAAGGTACCCCATTGTATGGGAT
CTGATCTGGGGCCTCGGTGCACATGCTTTACATGTGTTTAGTCGAGGTTAAAAAAACGTCTAGGCCCCCC
GAACCACGGGGACGTGGTTTTCCTTTGAAAAACACGATGATAAGCTTGCCACAACCCACAAGGAGACGAC
CTTCCATGACCGAGTACAAGCCCACGGTGCGCCTCGCCACCCGCGACGACGTCCCCCGGGCCGTACGCAC
CCTCGCCGCCGCGTTCGCCGACTACCCCGCCACGCGCCACACCGTCGACCCGGACCGCCACATCGAGCGG
GTCACCGAGCTGCAAGAACTCTTCCTCACGCGCGTCGGGCTCGACATCGGCAAGGTGTGGGTCGCGGACG
ACGGCGCCGCGGTGGCGGTCTGGACCACGCCGGAGAGCGTCGAAGCGGGGGCGGTGTTCGCCGAGATCGG
CCCGCGCATGGCCGAGTTGAGCGGTTCCCGGCTGGCCGCGCAGCAACAGATGGAAGGCCTCCTGGCGCCG
CACCGGCCCAAGGAGCCCGCGTGGTTCCTGGCCACCGTCGGCGTCTCGCCCGACCACCAGGGCAAGGGTC
TGGGCAGCGCCGTCGTGCTCCCCGGAGTGGAGGCGGCCGAGCGCGCCGGGGTGCCCGCCTTCCTGGAGAC
CTCCGCGCCCCGCAACCTCCCCTTCTACGAGCGGCTCGGCTTCACCGTCACCGCCGACGTCGAGGTGCCC
GAAGGACCGCGCACCTGGTGCATGACCCGCAAGCCCGGTGCCTGACGCCCGCCCCACGACCCGCAGCGCC
CGACCGAAAGGAGCGCACGACCCCATGGCTCCGACCGAAGCCACCCGGGGCGGCCCCGCCGACCCCGCAC
CCGCCCCCGAGGCCCACCGACTCTAGTCGAGGGCTGCAGCGCTGCAGAGGCCGAGTGCAGAACTGCTCCA
AAGGGACCTCAAGGCTTTCCGAGGGACACTAGGCTGACTCCATCGAGCCAGTGTAGAGATAAGCTTATCG
ATAATCAACCTCTGGATTACAAAATTTGTGAAAGATTGACTGGTATTCTTAACTATGTTGCTCCTTTTAC
GCTATGTGGATACGCTGCTTTAATGCCTTTGTATCATGCTATTGCTTCCCGTATGGCTTTCATTTTCTCC
TCCTTGTATAAATCCTGGTTGCTGTCTCTTTATGAGGAGTTGTGGCCCGTTGTCAGGCAACGTGGCGTGG
TGTGCACTGTGTTTGCTGACGCAACCCCCACTGGTTGGGGCATTGCCACCACCTGTCAGCTCCTTTCCGG
GACTTTCGCTTTCCCCCTCCCTATTGCCACGGCGGAACTCATCGCCGCCTGCCTTGCCCGCTGCTGGACA
GGGGCTCGGCTGTTGGGCACTGACAATTCCGTGGTGTTGTCGGGGAAATCATCGTCCTTTCCTTGGCTGC
TCGCCTGTGTTGCCACCTGGATTCTGCGCGGGACGTCCTTCTGCTACGTCCCTTCGGCCCTCAATCCAGC
GGACCTTCCTTCCCGCGGCCTGCTGCCGGCTCTGCGGCCTCTTCCGCGTCTTCGCCTTCGCCCTCAGACG
AGTCGGATCTCCCTTTGGGCCGCCTCCCCGCATCGGATATCAGTGGTCCAGGCTCTAGTTTTGACTCAAC
AATATCACCAGCTGAAGCCTATAGAGTACGAGCCATAGATAAAATAAAAGATTTTATTTAGTCTCCAGAA
AAAGGGGGGAATGAAAGACCCCACCTGTAGGTTTGGCAAGCTAGCTTAAGTAACGCCATTTTGCAAGGCA
TGGAAAAATACATAACTGAGAATAGAGAAGTTCAGATCAAGGTCAGGAACAGATGGAACAGGGTCGACCC
TAGAGAACCATCAGATGTTTCCAGGGTGCCCCAAGGACCTGAAATGACCCTGTGCCTTATTTGAACTAAC
CAATCAGTTCGCTTCTCGCTTCTGTTCGCGCGCTTCTGCTCCCCGAGCTCAATAAAAGAGCCCACAACCC
CTCACTCGGGGCGCCAGTCCTCCGATTGACTGAGTCGCCCGGGTACCCGTGTATCCAATAAACCCTCTTG
CAGTTGCATCCGACTTGTGGTCTCGCTGTTCCTTGGGAGGGTCTCCTCTGAGTGATTGACTACCCGTCAG
CGGGGGTCTTTCATTTGGGGGCTCGTCCGGGATCGGGAGACCCCTGCCCAGGGACCACCGACCCACCACC
GGGAGGTAAGCTGGCTGCCTCGCGCGTTTCGGTGATGACGGTGAAAACCTCTGACACATGCAGCTCCCGG
AGACGGTCACAGCTTGTCTGTAAGCGGATGCCGGGAGCAGACAAGCCCGTCAGGGCGCGTCAGCGGGTGT
TGGCGGGTGTCGGGGCGCAGCCATGACCCAGTCACGTAGCGATAGCGGAGTGTAGATCCGGCTGTGGAAT
GTGTGTCAGTTAGGGTGTGGAAAGTCCCCAGGCTCCCCAGCAGGCAGAAGTATGCAAAGCATGCATCTCA
ATTAGTCAGCAACCAGGTGTGGAAAGTCCCCAGGCTCCCCAGCAGGCAGAAGTATGCAAAGCATGCATCT
CAATTAGTCAGCAACCATAGTCCCGCCCCTAACTCCGCCCATCCCGCCCCTAACTCCGCCCAGTTCCGCC
CATTCTCCGCCCCATGGCTGACTAATTTTTTTTATTTATGCAGAGGCCGAGGCCGCCTCGGCCTCTGAGC
TATTCCAGAAGTAGTGAGGAGGCTTTTTTGGAGGCCTAGGCTTTTGCAAAAAGCTTACTGGCTTAACTAT
GCGGCATCAGAGCAGATTGTACTGAGAGTGCACCATATGCGGTGTGAAATACCGCACAGATGCGTAAGGA
GAAAATACCGCATCAGGCGCTCTTCCGCTTCCTCGCTCACTGACTCGCTGCGCTCGGTCGTTCGGCTGCG
GCGAGCGGTATCAGCTCACTCAAAGGCGGTAATACGGTTATCCACAGAATCAGGGGATAACGCAGGAAAG
AACATGTGAGCAAAAGGCCAGCAAAAGGCCAGGAACCGTAAAAAGGCCGCGTTGCTGGCGTTTTTCCATA
GGCTCCGCCCCCCTGACGAGCATCACAAAAATCGACGCTCAAGTCAGAGGTGGCGAAACCCGACAGGACT
ATAAAGATACCAGGCGTTTCCCCCTGGAAGCTCCCTCGTGCGCTCTCCTGTTCCGACCCTGCCGCTTACC
GGATACCTGTCCGCCTTTCTCCCTTCGGGAAGCGTGGCGCTTTCTCATAGCTCACGCTGTAGGTATCTCA
GTTCGGTGTAGGTCGTTCGCTCCAAGCTGGGCTGTGTGCACGAACCCCCCGTTCAGCCCGACCGCTGCGC
CTTATCCGGTAACTATCGTCTTGAGTCCAACCCGGTAAGACACGACTTATCGCCACTGGCAGCAGCCACT
GGTAACAGGATTAGCAGAGCGAGGTATGTAGGCGGTGCTACAGAGTTCTTGAAGTGGTGGCCTAACTACG
GCTACACTAGAAGGACAGTATTTGGTATCTGCGCTCTGCTGAAGCCAGTTACCTTCGGAAAAAGAGTTGG
TAGCTCTTGATCCGGCAAACAAACCACCGCTGGTAGCGGTGGTTTTTTTGTTTGCAAGCAGCAGATTACG
CGCAGAAAAAAAGGATCTCAAGAAGATCCTTTGATCTTTTCTACGGGGTCTGACGCTCAGTGGAACGAAA
ACTCACGTTAAGGGATTTTGGTCATGAGATTATCAAAAAGGATCTTCACCTAGATCCTTTTAAATTAAAA
ATGAAGTTTTAAATCAATCTAAAGTATATATGAGTAAACTTGGTCTGACAGTTACCAATGCTTAATCAGT
GAGGCACCTATCTCAGCGATCTGTCTATTTCGTTCATCCATAGTTGCCTGACTCCCCGTCGTGTAGATAA
CTACGATACGGGAGGGCTTACCATCTGGCCCCAGTGCTGCAATGATACCGCGAGACCCACGCTCACCGGC
TCCAGATTTATCAGCAATAAACCAGCCAGCCGGAAGGGCCGAGCGCAGAAGTGGTCCTGCAACTTTATCC
GCCTCCATCCAGTCTATTAATTGTTGCCGGGAAGCTAGAGTAAGTAGTTCGCCAGTTAATAGTTTGCGCA
ACGTTGTTGCCATTGCTGCAGGCATCGTGGTGTCACGCTCGTCGTTTGGTATGGCTTCATTCAGCTCCGG
TTCCCAACGATCAAGGCGAGTTACATGATCCCCCATGTTGTGCAAAAAAGCGGTTAGCTCCTTCGGTCCT
CCGATCGTTGTCAGAAGTAAGTTGGCCGCAGTGTTATCACTCATGGTTATGGCAGCACTGCATAATTCTC
TTACTGTCATGCCATCCGTAAGATGCTTTTCTGTGACTGGTGAGTACTCAACCAAGTCATTCTGAGAATA
GTGTATGCGGCGACCGAGTTGCTCTTGCCCGGCGTCAACACGGGATAATACCGCGCCACATAGCAGAACT
TTAAAAGTGCTCATCATTGGAAAACGTTCTTCGGGGCGAAAACTCTCAAGGATCTTACCGCTGTTGAGAT
CCAGTTCGATGTAACCCACTCGTGCACCCAACTGATCTTCAGCATCTTTTACTTTCACCAGCGTTTCTGG
GTGAGCAAAAACAGGAAGGCAAAATGCCGCAAAAAAGGGAATAAGGGCGACACGGAAATGTTGAATACTC
ATACTCTTCCTTTTTCAATATTATTGAAGCATTTATCAGGGTTATTGTCTCATGAGCGGATACATATTTG
AATGTATTTAGAAAAATAAACAAATAGGGGTTCCGCGCACATTTCCCCGAAAAGTGCCACCTGACGTCTA
AGAAACCATTATTATCATGACATTAACCTATAAAAATAGGCGTATCACGAGGCCCTTTCGTCTTCAAGAA
TTAGCTTGGCCATTGCATACGTTGTATCCATATCATAATATGTACATTTATATTGGCTCATGTCCAACAT
TACCGCCATG
Features (pLannotate 1.2.2; 23 found; start..end, strand, type, name):
      3..382     +  enhancer       CMV enhancer: human cytomegalovirus immediate early enhancer
    383..586     +  promoter       CMV promoter: human cytomegalovirus (CMV) immediate early promoter
    587..762     +  LTR            5' LTR (truncated): truncated long terminal repeat from Moloney murine sarcoma virus
    884..1158    +  misc_feature   MESV Ψ (fragment): packaging signal of murine embryonic stem cell virus
   1225..1641    +  CDS            gag (truncated): truncated Moloney murine leukemia virus (MMLV) gag gene lacking the start codon
   1678..1981    +  enhancer       CMV enhancer: human cytomegalovirus immediate early enhancer
   1982..2185    +  promoter       CMV promoter: human cytomegalovirus (CMV) immediate early promoter
   2332..2640    +  CDS            MTOR (fragment) (sequence partly withheld): MTOR_HUMAN - Also known as FRAP, FRAP1, FRAP2, RAFT1, RAPT1. Experimental evidence at protein level: Swiss-Prot protein existence level 1. Serine/threonine protein kinase which is a central regulator of cellular metabolism, growth and survival in response to hormones, growth factors, nutrients, energy and stress signals (PubMed:12087098, PubMed:12150925, PubMed:12150926, PubMed:12231510, PubMed:12718876, PubMed:14651849, PubMed:15268862, PubMed:15467718, PubMed:15545625, PubMed:15718470, PubMed:18497260, PubMed:18762023, PubMed:18925875, PubMed:20516213, PubMed:20537536, PubMed:21659604, PubMe
   2671..3024    +  CDS            POLG_TEV (fragment): Experimental evidence at protein level: Swiss-Prot protein existence level 1. [Nuclear inclusion protein A]: has RNA-binding and proteolytic activities. From Tobacco etch virus (TEV).
   3131..3593    +  misc_feature   IRES: internal ribosome entry site (IRES) of the encephalomyocarditis virus (EMCV)
   3626..4225    +  CDS            PuroR: puromycin N-acetyltransferase; pac from Streptomyces alboniger; confers resistance to puromycin
   4275..4340    +  CDS            dmpM (fragment): DMPM_STRAD - Protein inferred from homology: Swiss-Prot protein existence level 3. From Streptomyces alboniger.
   4353..4424    +  CDS            Mos (fragment): MOS_MOUSE - Experimental evidence at transcript level: Swiss-Prot protein existence level 2. From Mus musculus (Mouse).
   4463..5051    +  misc_feature   WPRE: woodchuck hepatitis virus posttranscriptional regulatory element
   5055..5128    +  CDS            env (fragment): murine leukemia virus gPr80 envelope polyprotein precursor; env; proteolytically cleaved into gp70SU and p15TM subunits
   5170..5595    +  LTR            3' LTR (ΔU3): self-inactivating 3' long terminal repeat (LTR) from Moloney murine leukemia virus
   5664..5704    +  CDS            rop (fragment): Rop protein, which maintains plasmids at low copy number; rop
   5806..5844    +  misc_feature   bom (fragment): basis of mobility region from pBR322
   5861..6190    +  promoter       SV40 promoter: SV40 enhancer and early promoter
   6196..6297    +  misc_feature   bom (fragment): basis of mobility region from pBR322
   6483..7071    -  rep_origin     ori: high-copy-number ColE1/pMB1/pBR322/pUC origin of replication
   7242..8102    -  CDS            AmpR: β-lactamase; bla; confers resistance to ampicillin, carbenicillin, and related antibiotics
   8103..8207    -  promoter       AmpR promoter: bla
