[The description below was written by a language model from this plasmid's Addgene catalogue record and pLannotate feature annotations shown in this document.]
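Description:
Frb-N-TEV is a self-inactivating gammaretroviral expression plasmid built on the pQCXIP backbone, about 8.4 kb in length, intended for stable delivery of a split-protease component into mammalian cells. In bacteria it is maintained through a high-copy ColE1/pUC-type origin and selected with ampicillin via the β-lactamase gene. The viral portion begins with a hybrid CMV enhancer/promoter joined to a truncated 5' LTR, which drives production of the genomic RNA in packaging cells. This is followed by a packaging signal and a truncated gag segment lacking its start codon, which support encapsidation. The 3' LTR carries a U3 deletion, so after integration the LTRs are transcriptionally inactive and expression depends on the internal promoter.

That internal CMV enhancer/promoter drives the payload. It is a fusion in which the Frb domain, annotated as a fragment of human MTOR, lies upstream of the N-terminal fragment of the tobacco etch virus NIa protease. The catalogue also lists an N-terminal Myc tag, which is not separately annotated in the feature table. An EMCV IRES downstream links the puromycin N-acetyltransferase gene to the same transcript, so puromycin selection enriches for cells expressing the fusion, and a WPRE precedes the 3' LTR to enhance transcript expression.

The record describes this as a SNIPer plasmid. Frb is the rapamycin-binding domain commonly used for chemically induced dimerization with FKBP, so the design implies small-molecule-triggered reassembly of active TEV protease with a complementary C-terminal half, though that partner construct is not part of this record. The associated work concerns inducible, selective proteolysis in engineered cells.
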