Addgene plasmid #100095: Frb-N-TEV
Purpose: SNIPer plasmid, N terminal TEV fused to Frb
Depositing lab: Jim Wells. Depositing organization: University of California, San Francisco (UCSF). Publication: Engineered cellular gene-replacement platform for selective and inducible proteolytic profiling. Morgan CW, Diaz JE, Zeitlin SG, Gray DC, Wells JA. Proc Natl Acad Sci U S A. 2015 Jul 7;112(27):8344-9. doi: 10.1073/pnas.1504141112. Epub 2015 Jun 23. PubMed 26106156.
Backbone
  Vector backbone: pQCXIP
  Vector type: Mammalian Expression, Retroviral
  Selectable markers: Puromycin
Growth in bacteria
  Bacterial resistance: Ampicillin, 100 μg/mL
  Growth temperature: 37°C
  Growth strain: NEB Stable
  Copy number: Unknown
Gene/Insert
  Gene/Insert name: N-TEV (alt name: NIa tobacco etch virus protease)
  Mutation: N terminal domain
  Promoter: CMV
  Tag / fusion protein: Myc (N terminal on insert); Frb (N terminal on insert)
  Cloning method: Unknown
Terms and licenses: Academic/Nonprofit Terms; Industry Terms: Not Available to Industry
How to cite: Frb-N-TEV was a gift from Jim Wells (Addgene plasmid # 100095 ; http://n2t.net/addgene:100095 ; RRID:Addgene_100095)
